Addgene plasmid #26181: pMLLCK-J72036
Depositing lab: Christopher Anderson. Depositing organization: University of California, Berkeley.
Backbone
  Vector backbone: pMLL-CK
  Backbone size w/o insert (bp): 2852
  Vector type: Synthetic Biology ; 2ab assembly vector
Growth in bacteria
  Bacterial resistance: Chloramphenicol and Kanamycin, 25 & 50 μg/mL
  Growth temperature: 37°C
  Growth strain: Other
  Growth instructions: Provided in a pir+ strain. Grow at 37C
  Copy number: Low Copy
Gene/Insert
  Gene/Insert name: C terminal VSV tag (alt names: Bmll66; J72036)
  Insert size (bp): 42
  Cloning method: Restriction Enzyme; 5′ cloning site BglII (not destroyed); 3′ cloning site BamHI (not destroyed)
  Sequencing primers: 5′ gtatcacgaggcagaatttcag
Terms and licenses: Academic/Nonprofit Terms; Industry Terms: Not Available to Industry
Depositor comments: Note that this plasmid must be grown in both Chloramphenicol and Kanamycin
How to cite: pMLLCK-J72036 was a gift from Christopher Anderson (Addgene plasmid # 26181 ; http://n2t.net/addgene:26181 ; RRID:Addgene_26181)
