[The description below was written by a language model from this plasmid's Addgene catalogue record and pLannotate feature annotations shown in this document.]
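Description:
pMLLCK-J72036 is a small bacterial synthetic-biology plasmid that stores a single basic part, a C-terminal VSV epitope tag (also listed as Bmll66 or J72036), in the pMLL-CK backbone used for 2ab assembly. The 42 bp insert sits between a BglII site on the 5′ side and a BamHI site on the 3′ side, both preserved. These enzymes leave compatible cohesive ends, the arrangement typical of BglBrick-style parts that can be joined in series. The part is presumably meant to be fused downstream of a coding sequence so that the resulting protein carries a VSV tag for antibody detection or purification. The record names no promoter or partner gene for the tag, so the plasmid is a part donor rather than an expression construct.

Replication depends on the R6K γ origin, which works only when the pi initiator protein is supplied in trans. The plasmid is therefore kept in a pir+ host, is listed as low copy, and will not persist in ordinary cloning strains, a property that helps remove parental plasmids after assembly. The "CK" in the backbone name matches its two markers: a cat gene with its own promoter, followed by the lambda t0 terminator, for chloramphenicol resistance, and an aph(3′)-Ia gene for kanamycin resistance. The depositor notes that both antibiotics are needed. In 2ab assembly, paired resistance markers allow correctly joined products to be selected by their antibiotic combination.

The annotation also finds attB1- and attB2-like recombination sites and a fragment of a bacterial terminator near the part junction. The tag itself was not annotated. The deposited sequence is 2,688 nt, shorter than the catalogue's backbone and insert sizes imply, a discrepancy the record does not explain.
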