Features (pLannotate 1.2.2; 8 found; start..end, strand, type, name):
    147..171     -  protein_bind   attB2: mutant version of attB; recombination site for the Gateway® BP reaction BP Clonase™
    332..1147    +  CDS            KanR: aminoglycoside phosphotransferase; aph(3')-Ia; confers resistance to kanamycin in bacteria or G418 (Geneticin®) in eukaryotes
   1259..1356    +  promoter       cat promoter: promoter of the E. coli cat gene encoding chloramphenicol acetyltransferase
   1357..2013    +  CDS            cat: CAT_ECOLX - Experimental evidence at protein level: Swiss-Prot protein existence level 1. This enzyme is an effector of chloramphenicol resistance in bacteria. From Escherichia coli. This protein is used as a marker in many commonly used cloning vectors, such as pACYC184.
   2037..2131    +  terminator     lambda t0 terminator: transcription terminator from phage lambda
   2167..2523    +  rep_origin     R6K γ ori: γ replication origin from E. coli plasmid R6K; requires the R6K initiator protein pi for replication
   2585..2609    +  protein_bind   attB1: mutant version of attB; recombination site for the Gateway® BP reaction BP Clonase™
   2633..2670    -  terminator     bacterial terminator (fragment): putative bacterial transcription terminator
>Addgene plasmid #26181 | pMLLCK-J72036 | depositor full sequence | sequence record 12302 | Author sequence
GATCTTACACCGATATAGAGATGAACAGGCTGGGAAAGTAAGGATCCTAACTCGCTCCTCAGGCTTCCTC
GCTCACTGACTCGCTGCGCTCGGTCGTTCGGCTGCGGCGAGCGGTATCAGCTCACTCAAAGGCGGTAATC
AATTCGACCCAGCTTTCTTGTACAAAGTGGTTGATCGGATCTGCTGATCCTTCAACTCAGCAAAAGTTCG
ATTTATTCAACAAAGCCACGTTGTGTCTCAAAATCTCTGATGTTACATTGCACAAGATAAAAATATATCA
TCATGAACAATAAAACTGTCTGCTTACATAAACAGTAATACAAGGGGTGTTATGAGCCATATTCAACGGG
AAACGTCTTGCTCCAGGCCGCGATTAAATTCCAACATGGATGCTGATTTATATGGGTATAAATGGGCTCG
CGATAATGTCGGGCAATCAGGTGCGACAATCTATCGATTGTATGGGAAGCCCGATGCGCCAGAGTTGTTT
CTGAAACATGGCAAAGGTAGCGTTGCCAATGATGTTACAGATGAGATGGTCAGACTAAACTGGCTGACGG
AATTTATGCCTCTTCCGACCATCAAGCATTTTATCCGTACTCCTGATGATGCATGGTTACTCACCACTGC
GATCCCCGGGAAAACAGCATTCCAGGTATTAGAAGAATATCCTGATTCAGGTGAAAATATTGTTGATGCG
CTGGCAGTGTTCCTGCGCCGGTTGCATTCGATTCCTGTTTGTAATTGTCCTTTTAACAGCGATCGCGTAT
TTCGTCTCGCTCAGGCGCAATCACGAATGAATAACGGTTTGGTTGATGCGAGTGATTTTGATGACGAGCG
TAATGGCTGGCCTGTTGAACAAGTCTGGAAAGAAATGCATAAGCTTTTGCCATTCTCACCGGATTCAGTC
GTCACTCATGGTGATTTCTCACTTGATAACCTTATTTTTGACGAGGGGAAATTAATAGGTTGTATTGATG
TTGGACGAGTCGGAATCGCAGACCGATACCAGGATCTTGCCATCCTATGGAACTGCCTCGGTGAGTTTTC
TCCTTCATTACAGAAACGGCTTTTTCAAAAATATGGTATTGATAATCCTGATATGAATAAATTGCAGTTT
CATTTGATGCTCGATGAGTTTTTCTAATCAGAATTGGTTAATTGGTTGTAACACTGGCAGAGCATTACGC
TGACTTGACGGGAGGATCTCTGAAGACTCTCGAGCTGCAGGACTCACAGCTCCTCGGATCTTTGATCGGG
CACGTAAGAGGTTCCAACTTTCACCATAATGAAATAAGATCACTACCGGGCGTATTTTTTGAGTTATCGA
GATTTTCAGGAGCTAAGGAAGCTAAAATGGAGAAAAAAATCACTGGATATACCACCGTTGATATATCCCA
ATGGCATCGTAAAGAACATTTTGAGGCATTTCAGTCAGTTGCTCAATGTACCTATAACCAGACCGTTCAG
CTGGATATTACGGCCTTTTTAAAGACCGTAAAGAAAAATAAGCACAAGTTTTATCCGGCCTTTATTCACA
TTCTTGCCCGCCTGATGAATGCTCATCCGGAATTTCGTATGGCAATGAAAGACGGTGAGCTGGTGATATG
GGATAGTGTTCACCCTTGTTACACCGTTTTCCATGAGCAAACTGAAACGTTTTCATCGCTCTGGAGTGAA
TACCACGACGATTTCCGGCAGTTTCTACACATATATTCGCAAGATGTGGCGTGTTACGGTGAAAACCTGG
CCTATTTCCCTAAAGGGTTTATTGAGAATATGTTTTTCGTCTCAGCCAATCCCTGGGTGAGTTTCACCAG
TTTTGATTTAAACGTGGCCAATATGGACAACTTCTTCGCCCCCGTTTTCACCATGGGCAAATATTATACG
CAAGGCGACAAGGTGCTGATGCCGCTGGCGATTCAGGTTCATCATGCCGTTTGTGATGGCTTCCATGTCG
GCAGAATGCTTAATGAATTACAACAGTACTGCGATGAGTGGCAGGGCGGGGCGTAATTTGATATCGAGCT
CGCTTGGACTCCTGTTGATAGATCCAGTAATGACCTCAGAACTCCATCTGGATTTGTTCAGAACGCTCGG
TTGCCGCCGGGCGTTTTTTATTGGTGAGAATCCAAGCCTCGGATCTAGCAGTTCAACCTGTTGATAGTAC
GTACTAAGCTCTCATGTTTCACGTACTAAGCTCTCATGTTTAACGTACTAAGCTCTCATGTTTAACGAAC
TAAACCCTCATGGCTAACGTACTAAGCTCTCATGGCTAACGTACTAAGCTCTCATGTTTCACGTACTAAG
CTCTCATGTTTGAACAATAAAATTAATATAAATCAGCAACTTAAATAGCCTCTAAGGTTTTAAGTTTTAT
AAGAAAAAAAAGAATATATAAGGCTTTTAAAGCTTTTAAGGTTTAACGGTTGTGGACAACAAGCCAGGGA
TGTAACGCACTGAGAAGCCCTTAGAGCCTCTCAAAGCAATTTTGAGTGACACAGGAACACTTAACGGCTG
ACATGGGAATTAGCCATGGGCCCGTGCGAATCACGGATCTCCCGATCAAGAATTGCCATTATCAACAAGT
TTGTACAAAAAAGCAGGCTCCGAATTGGTATCACGAGGCAGAATTTCAGATAAAAAAAATCCTTAGCTTT
CGCTAAGGATCTGAAGTGGAATTCATGA
