>Addgene plasmid #26181 | pMLLCK-J72036 | addgene partial sequence | sequence record 32299 | 26181 with pMLL-5 5'-gtatcacgaggcagaatttcag
AGGATCTGAAGTGGAATTCATGAGATCTTACACCGATATAGAGATGAACAGGCTGGGAAAGTAAGGATCC
TAACTCGCTCCTCAGGCTTCCTCGCTCACTGACTCGCTGCGCTCGGTCGTTCGGCTGCGGCGAGCGGTAT
CAGCTCACTCAAAGGCGGTAATCAATTCGACCCAGCTTTCTTGTACAAAGTGGTTGATCGGATCTGCTGA
TCCTTCAACTCAGCAAAAGTTCGATTTATTCAACAAAGCCACGTTGTGTCTCAAAATCTCTGATGTTACA
TTGCACAAGATAAAAATATATCATCATGAACAATAAAACTGTCTGCTTACATAAACAGTAATACAAGGGG
TGTTATGAGCCATATTCAACGGGAAACGTCTTGCTCCAGGCCGCGATTAAATTCCAACATGGATGCTGAT
TTATATGGGTATAAATGGGCTCGCGATAATGTCGGGCAATCAGGTGCGACAATCTATCGATTGTATGGGA
AGCCCGATGCGCCAGAGTTGTTTCTGAAACATGGCAAAGGTAGCGTTGCCAATGATGTTACAGATGAGAT
GGTCAGACTAAACTGGCTGACGGAATTTATGCCTCTTCCGACCATCAAGCATTTTATCCGTACTCCTGAT
GATGCATGGTTACTCACCACTGCGATCCCCGGGAAAACAGCATTCCAGGTATTAGAAGAATATCCTGATT
CAGGTGAAAATATTGTTGATGCGCTGGCAGTGTTCCTGCGCCGG
